Addgene plasmid #100504: pCMV_mEm_4GS_LF82_252
Purpose: Mammalian expression of E. coli LF82_252 CDS fused to mEmerald
Depositing lab: Alan Huett. Depositing organization: University of Nottingham. Publication: A multi-phenotypic imaging screen to identify bacterial effectors by exogenous expression in a HeLa cell line. Collins A, Huett A. Sci Data. 2018 May 15;5:180081. doi: 10.1038/sdata.2018.81. PubMed 29762554.
Backbone
  Vector backbone: pCMV
  Backbone size w/o insert (bp): 4502
  Vector type: Mammalian Expression
Growth in bacteria
  Bacterial resistance: Ampicillin, 100 μg/mL
  Growth temperature: 37°C
  Growth strain: XL1 Blue
  Copy number: Unknown
Gene/Insert
  Gene/Insert name: LF82_252
  Insert size (bp): 453
  Promoter: CMV
  Tag / fusion protein: mEmerald (N terminal on backbone)
  Cloning method: Ligation Independent Cloning
  Sequencing primers: 5′ ACTTCTGCTCTAAAAGCTGCGG; 3′ CACTGCATTCTAGTTGTGGTTTGTC
Terms and licenses: Academic/Nonprofit Terms; Industry Terms: Not Available to Industry
How to cite: pCMV_mEm_4GS_LF82_252 was a gift from Alan Huett (Addgene plasmid # 100504 ; http://n2t.net/addgene:100504 ; RRID:Addgene_100504)
