[The description below was written by a language model from this plasmid's Addgene catalogue record and pLannotate feature annotations shown in this document.]
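Description:
pCMV_mEm_4GS_LF82_252 is a mammalian expression plasmid built on a pCMV backbone (4,502 bp without insert; 4,955 nt in the sequenced record) that expresses the Escherichia coli LF82 coding sequence LF82_252 as a fusion to the green fluorescent protein mEmerald. It is propagated in E. coli through a high-copy ColE1/pUC-type origin and selected with ampicillin via the β-lactamase gene and its own promoter. Short remnants of lacZα, lacI, rop, the bom region, the lac promoter/operator and a pUC multiple cloning site are also annotated; these appear to be vestiges of the parental cloning vectors rather than functional parts. No mammalian selection marker is annotated, which fits transient transfection use.

The expression cassette consists of the human cytomegalovirus immediate-early enhancer and promoter, followed by a modified SV40 intron that provides splice donor and acceptor sites to support mRNA processing, then the mEmerald open reading frame and an SV40 polyadenylation signal. The 453 bp LF82_252 insert was introduced by ligation-independent cloning so that mEmerald sits at the N-terminus of the bacterial protein. The insert itself is not annotated in the feature table, but the gap between the end of mEmerald and the poly(A) signal is where it would lie. The "4GS" in the name suggests a glycine-serine linker between the two parts, although the record does not describe it. The function of LF82_252 is not stated. According to the associated publication title, the plasmid belongs to a collection used in a multi-phenotypic imaging screen that expressed candidate bacterial effectors exogenously in HeLa cells, where the fluorescent tag marks the expressing cells and the localisation of the fusion.
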