Features (pLannotate 1.2.2; 16 found; start..end, strand, type, name):
    148..168     -  misc_feature   MCS (fragment): pUC18/19 multiple cloning site
    167..470     +  enhancer       CMV enhancer: human cytomegalovirus immediate early enhancer
    471..674     +  promoter       CMV promoter: human cytomegalovirus (CMV) immediate early promoter
    812..908     +  intron         SV40 intron: modified SV40 intron with splice donor and acceptor sites
    969..1685    +  CDS            mEmerald: mEmerald is a basic (constitutively fluorescent) green fluorescent protein published in 1998, derived from Aequorea victoria. It is reported to be a very rapidly-maturing monomer with moderate acid sensitivity.
   2234..2368    -  polyA_signal   SV40 poly(A) signal: SV40 polyadenylation signal
   2503..2519    -  protein_bind   lac operator: The lac repressor binds to the lac operator to inhibit transcription in E. coli. This inhibition can be relieved by adding lactose or isopropyl-β-D-thiogalactopyranoside (IPTG). lac repressor encoded by lacI
   2527..2557    -  promoter       lac promoter: promoter for the E. coli lac operon
   2572..2593    -  protein_bind   CAP binding site: CAP binding activates transcription in the presence of cAMP. E. coli catabolite activator protein
   2606..2698    -  CDS            lacI (fragment): lac repressor; lacI; The lac repressor binds to the lac operator to inhibit transcription in E. coli. This inhibition can be relieved by adding lactose or isopropyl-β-D-thiogalactopyranoside (IPTG).
   2881..3469    -  rep_origin     ori: high-copy-number ColE1/pMB1/pBR322/pUC origin of replication
   3640..4500    -  CDS            AmpR: β-lactamase; bla; confers resistance to ampicillin, carbenicillin, and related antibiotics
   4501..4605    -  promoter       AmpR promoter: bla
   4700..4735    +  CDS            rop (fragment): Rop protein, which maintains plasmids at low copy number; rop
   4837..4936    +  misc_feature   bom (fragment): basis of mobility region from pBR322
   4942..142     -  CDS            lacZα (fragment) (across the origin): LacZα fragment of β-galactosidase; lacZ fragment
>Addgene plasmid #100504 | pCMV_mEm_4GS_LF82_252 | addgene full sequence | sequence record 213513 | Addgene NGS Result
TGCGCAACTGTTGGGAAGGGCGATCGGTGCGGGCCTCTTCGCTATTACGCCAGCTGGCGAAAGGGGGATG
TGCTGCAAGGCGATTAAGTTGGGTAACGCCAGGGTTTTCCCAGTCACGACGTTGTAAAACGACGGCCAGT
GAGTTCGAGCTTGCATGCCTGCAGGTCGTTACATAACTTACGGTAAATGGCCCGCCTGGCTGACCGCCCA
ACGACCCCCGCCCATTGACGTCAATAATGACGTATGTTCCCATAGTAACGCCAATAGGGACTTTCCATTG
ACGTCAATGGGTGGAGTATTTACGGTAAACTGCCCACTTGGCAGTACATCAAGTGTATCATATGCCAAGT
ACGCCCCCTATTGACGTCAATGACGGTAAATGGCCCGCCTGGCATTATGCCCAGTACATGACCTTATGGG
ACTTTCCTACTTGGCAGTACATCTACGTATTAGTCATCGCTATTACCATGGTGATGCGGTTTTGGCAGTA
CATCAATGGGCGTGGATAGCGGTTTGACTCACGGGGATTTCCAAGTCTCCACCCCATTGACGTCAATGGG
AGTTTGTTTTGGCACCAAAATCAACGGGACTTTCCAAAATGTCGTAACAACTCCGCCCCATTGACGCAAA
TGGGCGGTAGGCGTGTACGGTGGGAGGTCTATATAAGCAGAGCTCGTTTAGTGAACCGTCAGATCGCCTG
GAGACGCCATCCACGCTGTTTTGACCTCCATAGAAGACACCGGGACCGATCCAGCCTCCGGACTCTAGAG
GATCCGGTACTAGAGGAACTGAAAAACCAGAAAGTTAACTGGTAAGTTTAGTCTTTTTGTCTTTTATTTC
AGGTCCCGGATCCGGTGGTGGTGCAAATCAAAGAACTGCTCCTCAGTGGATGTTGCCTTTACTTCTAGGC
CTGTACGGAAGTGTTACTTCTGCTCTAAAAGCTGCGGAATTGTACCCGCGGGCCCACCATGGTGAGCAAG
GGCGAGGAGCTGTTCACCGGGGTGGTGCCCATCCTGGTCGAGCTGGACGGCGACGTAAACGGCCACAAGT
TCAGCGTGTCCGGCGAGGGCGAGGGCGATGCCACCTACGGCAAGCTGACCCTGAAGTTCATCTGCACCAC
CGGCAAGCTGCCCGTGCCCTGGCCCACCCTCGTGACCACCTTGACCTACGGCGTGCAGTGCTTCGCCCGC
TACCCCGACCACATGAAGCAGCACGACTTCTTCAAGTCCGCCATGCCCGAAGGCTACGTCCAGGAGCGCA
CCATCTTCTTCAAGGACGACGGCAACTACAAGACCCGCGCCGAGGTGAAGTTCGAGGGCGACACCCTGGT
GAACCGCATCGAGCTGAAGGGCATCGACTTCAAGGAGGACGGCAACATCCTGGGGCACAAGCTGGAGTAC
AACTACAACAGCCACAAGGTCTATATCACCGCCGACAAGCAGAAGAACGGCATCAAGGTGAACTTCAAGA
CCCGCCACAACATCGAGGACGGCAGCGTGCAGCTCGCCGACCACTACCAGCAGAACACCCCCATCGGCGA
CGGCCCCGTGCTGCTGCCCGACAACCACTACCTGAGCACCCAGTCCAAGCTGAGCAAAGACCCCAACGAG
AAGCGCGATCACATGGTCCTGCTGGAGTTCGTGACCGCCGCCGGGATCACTCTCGGCATGGACGAGCTGT
ACAAGCGAATTGGTGGAGGGGGCGGTTCCGGTGGCGGAGGTTCCCGAATTCGTCGACGGAGATCTGATAT
GGATAAACCTGCGAATCGTATTGAAGATATCCACGGTATGGCTGATTTCATCAGCCAGTATCCTGGTGTT
GATAGCACCCGTATTGGTTTGTTGGGGATTTGCGGGGGAGGAGGGTATTCACTTGCTGCCGCCGAGACGG
ACAAACGATTCAAATCGATTGCAACCATTAGCATGTTTAATTCAGGACTTGTACGGCGCAATGGTATGCA
GGATTCACAGTTGGATACTATTCAACAACGTCTTAAGCAGGCTTCAGATGCACGAGCTCAGGAAGTCGCC
GGTAGCGAAGTGCTTTACTCCGGTGATGCCAACCTGACTGATGAACAGATCGCTAAATTACCTTTTGCGT
TATATCGCCAGGGCTACGAGTACTACTGGAAAACCCACGCACACCCAAACATATTCAGAAGCGTGAGGGA
TATAGTGCCATCAAAGCGCTGGCAGCTGTGAATCGGTACCCTCGAGAAGCTTGCGGCCGCGGGGATCCAG
ACATGATAAGATACATTGATGAGTTTGGACAAACCACAACTAGAATGCAGTGAAAAAAATGCTTTATTTG
TGAAATTTGTGATGCTATTGCTTTATTTGTAACCATTATAAGCTGCAATAAACAAGTTAACAACAACAAT
TGCATTCATTTTATGTTTCAGGTTCAGGGGGAGGTGTGGGAGGTTTTTTCGGATCCTCTAGAGTCGATCT
GCAGGCATGCTAGCTTGGCGTAATCATGGTCATAGCTGTTTCCTGTGTGAAATTGTTATCCGCTCACAAT
TCCACACAACATACGAGCCGGAAGCATAAAGTGTAAAGCCTGGGGTGCCTAATGAGTGAGCTAACTCACA
TTAATTGCGTTGCGCTCACTGCCCGCTTTCCAGTCGGGAAACCTGTCGTGCCAGCTGCATTAATGAATCG
GCCAACGCGCGGGGAGAGGCGGTTTGCGTATTGGGCGCTCTTCCGCTTCCTCGCTCACTGACTCGCTGCG
CTCGGTCGTTCGGCTGCGGCGAGCGGTATCAGCTCACTCAAAGGCGGTAATACGGTTATCCACAGAATCA
GGGGATAACGCAGGAAAGAACATGTGAGCAAAAGGCCAGCAAAAGGCCAGGAACCGTAAAAAGGCCGCGT
TGCTGGCGTTTTTCCATAGGCTCCGCCCCCCTGACGAGCATCACAAAAATCGACGCTCAAGTCAGAGGTG
GCGAAACCCGACAGGACTATAAAGATACCAGGCGTTTCCCCCTGGAAGCTCCCTCGTGCGCTCTCCTGTT
CCGACCCTGCCGCTTACCGGATACCTGTCCGCCTTTCTCCCTTCGGGAAGCGTGGCGCTTTCTCATAGCT
CACGCTGTAGGTATCTCAGTTCGGTGTAGGTCGTTCGCTCCAAGCTGGGCTGTGTGCACGAACCCCCCGT
TCAGCCCGACCGCTGCGCCTTATCCGGTAACTATCGTCTTGAGTCCAACCCGGTAAGACACGACTTATCG
CCACTGGCAGCAGCCACTGGTAACAGGATTAGCAGAGCGAGGTATGTAGGCGGTGCTACAGAGTTCTTGA
AGTGGTGGCCTAACTACGGCTACACTAGAAGAACAGTATTTGGTATCTGCGCTCTGCTGAAGCCAGTTAC
CTTCGGAAAAAGAGTTGGTAGCTCTTGATCCGGCAAACAAACCACCGCTGGTAGCGGTGGTTTTTTTGTT
TGCAAGCAGCAGATTACGCGCAGAAAAAAAGGATCTCAAGAAGATCCTTTGATCTTTTCTACGGGGTCTG
ACGCTCAGTGGAACGAAAACTCACGTTAAGGGATTTTGGTCATGAGATTATCAAAAAGGATCTTCACCTA
GATCCTTTTAAATTAAAAATGAAGTTTTAAATCAATCTAAAGTATATATGAGTAAACTTGGTCTGACAGT
TACCAATGCTTAATCAGTGAGGCACCTATCTCAGCGATCTGTCTATTTCGTTCATCCATAGTTGCCTGAC
TCCCCGTCGTGTAGATAACTACGATACGGGAGGGCTTACCATCTGGCCCCAGTGCTGCAATGATACCGCG
AGACCCACGCTCACCGGCTCCAGATTTATCAGCAATAAACCAGCCAGCCGGAAGGGCCGAGCGCAGAAGT
GGTCCTGCAACTTTATCCGCCTCCATCCAGTCTATTAATTGTTGCCGGGAAGCTAGAGTAAGTAGTTCGC
CAGTTAATAGTTTGCGCAACGTTGTTGCCATTGCTACAGGCATCGTGGTGTCACGCTCGTCGTTTGGTAT
GGCTTCATTCAGCTCCGGTTCCCAACGATCAAGGCGAGTTACATGATCCCCCATGTTGTGCAAAAAAGCG
GTTAGCTCCTTCGGTCCTCCGATCGTTGTCAGAAGTAAGTTGGCCGCAGTGTTATCACTCATGGTTATGG
CAGCACTGCATAATTCTCTTACTGTCATGCCATCCGTAAGATGCTTTTCTGTGACTGGTGAGTACTCAAC
CAAGTCATTCTGAGAATAGTGTATGCGGCGACCGAGTTGCTCTTGCCCGGCGTCAATACGGGATAATACC
GCGCCACATAGCAGAACTTTAAAAGTGCTCATCATTGGAAAACGTTCTTCGGGGCGAAAACTCTCAAGGA
TCTTACCGCTGTTGAGATCCAGTTCGATGTAACCCACTCGTGCACCCAACTGATCTTCAGCATCTTTTAC
TTTCACCAGCGTTTCTGGGTGAGCAAAAACAGGAAGGCAAAATGCCGCAAAAAAGGGAATAAGGGCGACA
CGGAAATGTTGAATACTCATACTCTTCCTTTTTCAATATTATTGAAGCATTTATCAGGGTTATTGTCTCA
TGAGCGGATACATATTTGAATGTATTTAGAAAAATAAACAAATAGGGGTTCCGCGCACATTTCCCCGAAA
AGTGCCACCTGACGTCTAAGAAACCATTATTATCATGACATTAACCTATAAAAATAGGCGTATCACGAGG
CCCTTTCGTCTCGCGCGTTTCGGTGATGACGGTGAAAACCTCTGACACATGCAGCTCCCGGAGACGGTCA
CAGCTTGTCTGTAAGCGGATGCCGGGAGCAGACAAGCCCGTCAGGGCGCGTCAGCGGGTGTTGGCGGGTG
TCGGGGCTGGCTTAACTATGCGGCATCAGAGCAGATTGTACTGAGAGTGCACCATATGCGGTGTGAAATA
CCGCACAGATGCGTAAGGAGAAAATACCGCATCAGGCGCCATTCGCCATTCAGGC
